Addgene plasmid #65331: pMV-URR1
Purpose: standard plasmids for exogenus pathway assembly haboring recombination sequence 1(Universal Recombination Region 1) which could be released and ligated to series of TUs
Depositing lab: Junbiao Dai. Depositing organization: Tsinghua University. Publication: YeastFab: the design and construction of standard biological parts for metabolic engineering in Saccharomyces cerevisiae. Guo Y, Dong J, Zhou T, Auxillos J, Li T, Zhang W, Wang L, Shen Y, Luo Y, Zheng Y, Lin J, Chen GQ, Wu Q, Cai Y, Dai J. Nucleic Acids Res. 2015 May 8. pii: gkv464. 10.1093/nar/gkv464 PubMed 25956650.
Backbone
  Vector backbone: pMV
  Vector type: Synthetic Biology
Growth in bacteria
  Bacterial resistance: Ampicillin, 100 μg/mL
  Growth temperature: 37°C
  Growth strain: DH5alpha
  Copy number: High Copy
Gene/Insert
  Gene/Insert name: URR1
  Species: Synthetic
  Insert size (bp): 500
  Cloning method: Unknown
  Sequencing primers: 5′ M13-F20; 3′ M13 Reverse
Terms and licenses: Academic/Nonprofit Terms; Industry Terms: Not Available to Industry
How to cite: pMV-URR1 was a gift from Junbiao Dai (Addgene plasmid # 65331 ; http://n2t.net/addgene:65331 ; RRID:Addgene_65331)
