[The description below was written by a language model from this plasmid's Addgene catalogue record and pLannotate feature annotations shown in this document.]
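Description:
pMV-URR1 is a small (about 2.6 kb) synthetic-biology storage plasmid from the YeastFab toolkit of standard biological parts for metabolic engineering in Saccharomyces cerevisiae. It is built on the pMV backbone and is maintained purely in E. coli. The annotated features are a high-copy ColE1/pUC-type origin of replication and the β-lactamase gene (AmpR) with its own promoter, which gives ampicillin selection. A very short remnant of lacZα is also detected. Together with the M13 forward and reverse sequencing primer sites listed in the record, this suggests a pUC-style cloning region flanking the insert. No yeast origin, centromere or auxotrophic marker is annotated, so the plasmid itself does not appear designed for propagation in yeast.

The payload is URR1 (Universal Recombination Region 1), a synthetic sequence of roughly 500 bp. The automated feature table does not annotate it, which is expected for an artificial sequence with no match to standard parts; it presumably sits in the unannotated stretch between the lacZα fragment and the origin. According to the record, URR1 serves as a standardised recombination sequence that can be released from the plasmid and ligated to a series of transcription units (TUs) when assembling exogenous pathways. The homology it adds at the end of the joined TU array would then allow recombination-based assembly or integration. The record does not state which enzymes release the fragment, how the insert was originally cloned, or what recombination target URR1 pairs with.
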