Features (pLannotate 1.2.2; 4 found; start..end, strand, type, name):
    118..138     -  CDS            lacZα (fragment): LacZα fragment of β-galactosidase; lacZ fragment
    895..1483    -  rep_origin     ori: high-copy-number ColE1/pMB1/pBR322/pUC origin of replication
   1654..2514    -  CDS            AmpR: β-lactamase; bla; confers resistance to ampicillin, carbenicillin, and related antibiotics
   2515..26      -  promoter       AmpR promoter (across the origin): bla
>Addgene plasmid #65331 | pMV-URR1 | depositor full sequence | sequence record 110564 | Full Sequence
AAAAATAAACAAATAGGGGTTCCGCGCACATTTCCCCGAAAAGTGCCACCTGACGTCTAAGAAACCATTA
TTATCATGACATTAACCTATAAAAATAGGCGTATCACGAGGCCCTTTCGTTGTAAAACGACGGCCAGTCG
TCTCGATCCGCAGTGTCTTGCGTCTCTGTCATCTAAGCACAGTCGCGCGTCCGAACCTAGCTCTACTTTA
GAGGCCCCGGATTCTGGTGCTCGTAGACCGCAGAACCGATTGGGGGGATGTACAACAATATTTGTTAGTC
ACCTTTGGGTCACGATCTCCCACCTTACTGGAATTTAGTCCCTGCTATAATTTGCCTTGCATATAAGTTG
CGTTACTTCAGCGTCCTAACCGCACCCTTAGCACGAAGACAGATTTGTTCATTCCCATACTCCGGCGTTG
GCAGGGGGTTCGCATGTCCCACGTGAAACGTTGCTAAACCCTCAGGTTTCTGAGCGACAAAAGCTTTAAA
CGGGAGTTCGCGCTCATAACTTGGTCCGAATGCGGGTTCTTGCATCGTTCGACTGAGTTTGTTTCATGTA
GAACGGGCGCAAAGTATACTTAGTTCAATCTTCAATACCTCGTATCATTGTACACCTGCCGGTCACCACC
CAACGATGTGGGGACGGCGTTGCAACTTCGAGGACCTAGAGACGGAGTCACTGCCAACCGAGACGGTCAT
AGCTGTTTCCTGTGTGCCGCTTCCTCGCTCACTGACTCGCTGCGCTCGGTCGTTCGGCTGCGGCGAGCGG
TATCAGCTCACTCAAAGGCGGTAATACGGTTACCCACAGAATCAGGGGATAACGCAGGAAAGAACATGTG
AGCAAAAGGCCAGCAAAAGGCCAGGAACCGTAAAAAGGCCGCGTTGCTGGCGTTTTTCCATAGGCTCCGC
CCCCCTGACGAGCATCACAAAAATCGACGCTCAAGTCAGAGGTGGCGAAACCCGACAGGACTATAAAGAT
ACCAGGCGTTTCCCCCTGGAAGCTCCCTCGTGCGCTCTCCTGTTCCGACCCTGCCGCTTACCGGATACCT
GTCCGCCTTTCTCCCTTCGGGAAGCGTGGCGCTTTCTCAATGCTCACGCTGTAGGTATCTCAGTTCGGTG
TAGGTCGTTCGCTCCAAGCTGGGCTGTGTGCACGAACCCCCCGTTCAGCCCGACCGCTGCGCCTTATCCG
GTAACTATCGTCTTGAGTCCAACCCGGTAAGACACGACTTATCGCCACTGGCAGCAGCCACTGGTAACAG
GATTAGCAGAGCGAGGTATGTAGGCGGTGCTACAGAGTTCTTGAAGTGGTGGCCTAACTACGGCTACACT
AGAAGGACAGTATTTGGTATCTGCGCTCTGCTGAAGCCAGTTACCTTCGGAAAAAGAGTTGGTAGCTCTT
GATCCGGCAAACAAACCACCGCTGGTAGCGGTGGTTTTTTTGTTTGCAAGCAGCAGATTACGCGCAGAAA
AAAAGGATCTCAAGAAGATCCTTTGATCTTTTCTACGGGGTCTGACGCTCAGTGGAACGAAAACTCACGT
TAAGGGATTTTGGTCATGAGATTATCAAAAAGGATCTTCACCTAGATCCTTTTAAATTAAAAATGAAGTT
TTAAATCAATCTAAAGTATATATGAGTAAACTTGGTCTGACAGTTACCAATGCTTAATCAGTGAGGCACC
TATCTCAGCGATCTGTCTATTTCGTTCATCCATAGTTGCCTGACTCCCCGTCGTGTAGATAACTACGATA
CGGGAGGGCTTACCATCTGGCCCCAGTGCTGCAATAATACCGCGGGACCCACGCTCACCGGCTCCAGATT
TATCAGCAATAAACCAGCCAGCCGGAAGGGCCGAGCGCAGAAGTGGTCCTGCAACTTTATCCGCCTCCAT
CCAGTCTATTAATTGTTGCCGGGAAGCTAGAGTAAGTAGTTCGCCAGTTAATAGTTTGCGCAACGTTGTT
GCCATCGCTACAGGCATCGTGGTGTCACGCTCGTCGTTTGGTATGGCTTCATTCAGCTCCGGTTCCCAAC
GATCAAGGCGAGTTACATGATCCCCCATGTTGTGCAAAAAAGCGGTTAGCTCCTTCGGTCCTCCGATCGT
TGTCAGAAGTAAGTTGGCCGCCGTGTTATCACTCATGGTTATGGCAGCACTACATAATTCTCTTACTGTC
ATGCCATCCGTAAGATGCTTTTCTGTGACTGGTGAGTACTCAACCAAGTCATTCTGAGAATAGTGTATGC
GGCGACCGAGTTGCTCTTGCCCGGCGTCAATACGGGATAATACCGCGCCACATAGCAGAACTTTAAAAGT
GCTCATCATTGGAAAACGTTCTTCGGGGCGAAAACTCTCAAGGATCTTACCGCTGTTGAGATCCAGTTCG
ATGTAACCCACTCGTGCACCCAACTGATCTTCAGCATCTTTTACTTTCACCAGCGTTTCTGGGTGAGCAA
AAACAGGAAGGCAAAATGCCGCAAAAAAGGGAATAAGGGCGACACGGAAATGTTGAATACTCATACTCTT
CCTTTTTCAATATTATTGAAGCATTTATCAGGGTTATTGTCTCATGAGCGGATACATATTTGAATGTATT
TAG
