>Addgene plasmid #65331 | pMV-URR1 | addgene partial sequence | sequence record 122085 | pBRforEco 5'-AATAGGCGTATCACGAGGC-3'
TCTCGATCCGCAGTGTCTTGCGTCTCTGTCATCTAAGCACAGTCGCGCGTCCGAACCTAGCTCTACTTTA
GAGGCCCCGGATTCTGGTGCTCGTAGACCGCAGAACCGATTGGGGGGATGTACAACAATATTTGTTAGTC
ACCTTTGGGTCACGATCTCCCACCTTACTGGAATTTAGTCCCTGCTATAATTTGCCTTGCATATAAGTTG
CGTTACTTCAGCGTCCTAACCGCACCCTTAGCACGAAGACAGATTTGTTCATTCCCATACTCCGGCGTTG
GCAGGGGGTTCGCATGTCCCACGTGAAACGTTGCTAAACCCTCAGGTTTCTGAGCGACAAAAGCTTTAAA
CGGGAGTTCGCGCTCATAACTTGGTCCGAATGCGGGTTCTTGCATCGTTCGACTGAGTTTGTTTCATGTA
GAACGGGCGCAAAGTATACTTAGTTCAATCTTCAATACCTCGTATCATTGTACACCTGCCGGTCACCACC
CAACGATGTGGGGACGGCGTTGCAACTTCGAGGACCTAGAGACGGAGTCACTGCCAACCGAGACGGTCAT
AGCTGTTTCCTGTGTGCCGCTTCCTCGCTCACTGACTCGCTGCGCTCGGTCGTTCGGCTGCGGCGAGCGG
TATCAGCTCACTCAAAGGCGGTAATACGGTTACCCACAGAATCAGGGGATAACGCAGGAAAGAACATGTG
AGCAAAAGGCCAGCAAAAGGCCAGGAACCGTAAAAAGGCCGCGTTGCTGGCGTTTTTCCATAGGCTCCGC
CCC
